Addgene plasmid #54938: mApple-PDHA1-N-10
Purpose: Localization: Mitochondria, Excitation: 568, Emission: 592
Depositing lab: Michael Davidson. Depositing organization: Florida State University, Tallahassee.
Backbone
  Vector backbone: mApple-N1
  Backbone size w/o insert (bp): 4750
  Vector type: Mammalian Expression
  Selectable markers: Neomycin (select with G418)
Growth in bacteria
  Bacterial resistance: Kanamycin, 50 μg/mL
  Growth temperature: 37°C
  Growth strain: DH5alpha
  Copy number: High Copy
Gene/Insert
  Gene/Insert name: PDHA1 (alt name: NM_000284)
  Species: H. sapiens (human)
  Entrez Gene: PDHA1 (a.k.a. E1alpha, PDHA, PDHAD, PDHCE1A, PHE1A)
  Promoter: CMV
  Tag / fusion protein: mApple (C terminal on backbone)
  Cloning method: Unknown
  Sequencing primers: 5′ CMV-F; 3′ SV40pA-R
Terms and licenses: Academic/Nonprofit Terms; Industry Terms: Not Available to Industry
Depositor comments: . Excitation = 568; Emission = 592
How to cite: mApple-PDHA1-N-10 was a gift from Michael Davidson (Addgene plasmid # 54938 ; http://n2t.net/addgene:54938 ; RRID:Addgene_54938)
