[The description below was written by a language model from this plasmid's Addgene catalogue record.]
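Description:
mApple-PDHA1-N-10 is a mammalian expression plasmid built on the mApple-N1 backbone (about 4.75 kb without the insert), an N1-style fusion vector in which a gene of interest is cloned upstream of the fluorescent protein coding sequence. It is maintained as a high-copy plasmid in E. coli under kanamycin selection, and it carries a neomycin resistance marker so that transfected mammalian cells can be selected with G418. No feature table accompanies the record, so details such as the origin of replication and the promoter driving the resistance marker are not explicitly stated. The use of an SV40 polyA reverse sequencing primer suggests that an SV40 polyadenylation signal follows the expression cassette.

The insert is human PDHA1, which encodes the E1 alpha subunit of the pyruvate dehydrogenase complex, a mitochondrial matrix enzyme. It is expressed from the CMV promoter, which gives strong constitutive transcription in many mammalian cell types. mApple, a monomeric red-orange fluorescent protein with recorded excitation at 568 nm and emission at 592 nm, is fused to the C-terminus of PDHA1. This leaves the N-terminus of PDHA1 free, which is where mitochondrial import signals normally reside. The "N-10" in the name probably refers to the N1-type orientation and a 10-residue linker between the two parts, but the record does not confirm this, and the cloning method is listed as unknown.

The stated purpose is mitochondrial localization. The construct serves as a red fluorescent marker for labelling mitochondria in live or fixed mammalian cells, and can be combined with spectrally distinct probes for multicolour imaging.
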