>Addgene plasmid #54938 | mApple-PDHA1-N-10 | depositor partial sequence | sequence record 85326 | insert sequence
GCTAGCACCGCCACCATGAGGAAGATGCTCGCCGCCGTCTCCCGCGTGCTGTCTGGCGCTTCTCAGAAGC
CGGCAAGCAGAGTGCTGGTAGCATCCCGTAATTTTGCAAATGATGCTACATTTGAAATTAAGAAATGTGA
CCTTCACCGGCTGGAAGAAGGCCCTCCTGTCACAACAGTGCTCACCAGGGAGGATGGGCTCAAATACTAC
AGGATGATGCAGACTGTACGCCGAATGGAGTTGAAAGCAGATCAGCTGTATAAACAGAAAATTATTCGTG
GTTTCTGTCACTTGTGTGATGGTCAGGAAGCTTGCTGTGTGGGCCTGGAGGCCGGCATCAACCCCACAGA
CCATCTCATCACAGCCTACCGGGCTCACGGCTTTACTTTCACCCGGGGCCTTTCCGTCCGAGAAATTCTC
GCAGAGCTTACAGGACGAAAAGGAGGTTGTGCTAAAGGGAAAGGAGGATCGATGCACATGTATGCCAAGA
ACTTCTACGGGGGCAATGGCATCGTGGGAGCGCAGGTGCCCCTGGGCGCTGGGATTGCTCTAGCCTGTAA
GTATAATGGAAAAGATGAGGTCTGCCTGACTTTATATGGCGATGGTGCTGCTAACCAGGGCCAGATATTC
GAAGCTTACAACATGGCAGCTTTGTGGAAATTACCTTGTATTTTCATCTGTGAGAATAATCGCTATGGAA
TGGGAACGTCTGTTGAGAGAGCGGCAGCCAGCACTGATTACTACAAGAGAGGCGATTTCATTCCTGGGCT
GAGAGTGGATGGAATGGATATCCTGTGCGTCCGAGAGGCAACAAGGTTTGCTGCTGCCTATTGTAGATCT
GGGAAGGGGCCCATCCTGATGGAGCTGCAGACTTACCGTTACCACGGACACAGTATGAGTGACCCTGGAG
TCAGTTACCGTACACGAGAAGAAATTCAGGAAGTAAGAAGTAAGAGTGACCCTATTATGCTTCTCAAGGA
CAGGATGGTGAACAGCAATCTTGCCAGTGTGGAAGAACTAAAGGAAATTGATGTGGAAGTGAGGAAGGAG
ATTGAGGATGCTGCCCAGTTTGCCACGGCCGATCCTGAGCCACCTTTGGAAGAGCTGGGCTACCACATCT
ACTCCAGCGACCCACCTTTTGAAGTTCGTGGTGCCAATCAGTGGATCAAGTTTAAGTCAGTCAGTAGCTC
CGGAGGGGATCCACCGGTCGCCACCATGGTGAGCAAGGGCGAGGAGAATAACATGGCCATCATCAAGGAG
TTCATGCGCTTCAAGGTGCACATGGAGGGCTCCGTGAACGGCCACGAGTTCGAGATCGAGGGCGAGGGCG
AGGGCCGCCCCTACGAGGCCTTTCAGACCGCTAAGCTGAAGGTGACCAAGGGTGGCCCCCTGCCCTTCGC
CTGGGACATCCTGTCCCCTCAGTTCATGTACGGCTCCAAGGTCTACATTAAGCACCCAGCCGACATCCCC
GACTACTTCAAGCTGTCCTTCCCCGAGGGCTTCAGGTGGGAGCGCGTGATGAACTTCGAGGACGGCGGCA
TTATTCACGTTAACCAGGACTCCTCCCTGCAGGACGGCGTGTTCATCTACAAGGTGAAGCTGCGCGGCAC
CAACTTCCCCTCCGACGGCCCCGTAATGCAGAAGAAGACCATGGGCTGGGAGGCCTCCGAGGAGCGGATG
TACCCCGAGGACGGCGCCCTGAAGAGCGAGATCAAGAAGAGGCTGAAGCTGAAGGACGGCGGCCACTACG
CCGCCGAGGTCAAGACCACCTACAAGGCCAAGAAGCCCGTGCAGCTGCCCGGCGCCTACATCGTCGACAT
CAAGTTGGACATCGTGTCCCACAACGAGGACTACACCATCGTGGAACAGTACGAACGCGCCGAGGGCCGC
CACTCCACCGGCGGCATGGACGAGCTGTACAAGTAAGCGGCCGCGACTCTAGATCATAATCAGCCATA
