>Addgene plasmid #54938 | mApple-PDHA1-N-10 | addgene partial sequence | sequence record 103456 | Mombaerts mRFPup 5'-GTGGCCGTTCACGGAGCCCTCCATG-3'
GGCCATGTTATTCTCCTCGCCCTTGCTCACCATGGTGGCGACCGGTGGATCCCCTCCGGAGCTACTGACT
GACTTAAACTTGATCCACTGATTGGCACCACGAACTTCAAAAGGTGGGTCGCTGGAGTAGATGTGGTAGC
CCAGCTCTTCCAAAGGTGGCTCAGGATCGGCCGTGGCAAACTGGGCAGCATCCTCAATCTCCTTCCTCAC
TTCCACATCAATTTCCTTTAGTTCTTCCACACTGGCAAGATTGCTGTTCACCATCCTGTCCTTGAGAAGC
ATAATAGGGTCACTCTTACTTCTTACTTCCTGAATTTCTTCTCGTGTACGGTAACTGACTCCAGGGTCAC
TCATACTGTGTCCGTGGTAACGGTAAGTCTGCAGCTCCATCAGGATGGGCCCCTTCCCAGATCTACAATA
GGCAGCAGCAAACCTTGTTGCCTCTCGGACGCACAGGATATCCATTCCATCCACTCTCAGCCCAGGAATG
AAATCGCCTCTCTTGTAGTAATCAGTGCTGGCTGCCGCTCTCTCAACAGACGTTCCCATTCCATAGCGAT
TATTCTCACAGATGAAAATACAAGGTAATTTCCACAAAGCTGCCATGTTGTAAGCTTCGAATATCTGGCC
CTGGTTAGCAGCACCATCGCCATATAAAGTCAGGCAGACCTCATCTTTTCCATTATACTTACAGGCTAGA
GCAATCCCAGCGCCCAGGGGCACCTGCGCTCCCACGATGCCATTGCCCCCGTAGAAGTTCTTGGCATACA
TGTGCATCGATCCTCCTTTCCCTTTAGCACAACCTCCTTTTCGTCCTGTAAGCTCTGCGAGAATTTCTCG
GACGGAAAGGCC
